Addgene plasmid #126402: pGWB14-LYX184
Purpose: With a Nicotiana benthamiana transcription factor in PGWB14 backbone, for Agrobacterium mediated transient or stable expression corresponding transcription factor fused with a C-terminal HA tag.
Depositing lab: Silin Zhong. Depositing organization: Chinese University of Hong Kong.
Backbone
  Vector backbone: pGWB14
  Vector type: Plant Expression
  Selectable markers: Hygromycin
Growth in bacteria
  Bacterial resistance: Kanamycin, 50 μg/mL
  Growth temperature: 37°C
  Growth strain: DH5alpha
  Copy number: Low Copy
Gene/Insert
  Gene/Insert name: Niben101Scf01687g12007.1
  Species: Nicotiana benthamiana
  Promoter: CaMV 35S
  Tag / fusion protein: HA (C terminal on insert)
  Cloning method: Gibson Cloning
Terms and licenses: Academic/Nonprofit Terms; Industry Terms: Not Available to Industry
How to cite: pGWB14-LYX184 was a gift from Silin Zhong (Addgene plasmid # 126402 ; http://n2t.net/addgene:126402 ; RRID:Addgene_126402)
