[The description below was written by a language model from this plasmid's Addgene catalogue record and pLannotate feature annotations shown in this document.]
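Description:
pGWB14-LYX184 is a plant binary expression vector built on the Gateway-derived pGWB14 backbone and intended for Agrobacterium-mediated transient or stable expression of a Nicotiana benthamiana transcription factor (gene model Niben101Scf01687g12007.1). The backbone is a large (about 16 kb), low-copy, broad-host-range IncP-type replicon. It carries oriV with its activator trfA for replication in both E. coli and Agrobacterium, and oriT with traJ for mobilisation. A kanamycin resistance gene provides bacterial selection. The annotation also picks up backbone remnants such as tetracycline-resistance fragments, an IS1 element and a partial ColE1-type origin.

Between the nopaline-type right and left T-DNA borders, the main cassette places the insert under a CaMV 35S promoter, flanked by attB1 and attB2 sites, although the record lists Gibson assembly as the cloning method. The insert is fused at its C terminus to a 3xHA epitope tag and followed by the NOS terminator. Part of the open reading frame shows similarity to the Arabidopsis bHLH factor SPATULA, suggesting a bHLH-family protein, though the catalogue entry does not name the family. A 35S-driven hygromycin phosphotransferase cassette with a NOS terminator allows selection of stably transformed plants. The feature table also shows a second 35S cassette near the right border, encoding the tomato bushy stunt virus P19 silencing suppressor with a CaMV polyadenylation signal. The catalogue fields do not mention this element, but it would be expected to boost expression in agroinfiltrated leaves by limiting post-transcriptional silencing. The HA tag allows detection or immunoprecipitation of the expressed factor.
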