Features (pLannotate 1.2.2; 36 found; start..end, strand, type, name):
      3..89      -  CDS            traI (fragment): TRAI6_ECOLX - Experimental evidence at protein level: Swiss-Prot protein existence level 1. The initiation process of transfer DNA synthesis requires the interaction of at least three plasmid-specific components (TraH, I, and J) at the transfer origin resulting in the assembly of a specialised nucleoprotein complex - the relaxosome. Site- and strand-specific cleavage at the transfer origin is dependent on TraI and TraJ. From Escherichia coli.
    127..498     -  CDS            traJ: oriT-recognizing protein; traJ
    531..640     -  oriT           oriT: incP origin of transfer
    772..962     +  rep_origin     ori (fragment): high-copy-number ColE1/pMB1/pBR322/pUC origin of replication
   1321..1971    -  CDS            TetR: tetracycline resistance regulatory protein; tetR
   2077..2326    +  CDS            TcR (fragment): tetracycline efflux protein; tetA; confers resistance to tetracycline
   2436..2460    -  misc_feature   RB T-DNA repeat: right border repeat from nopaline C58 T-DNA
   2490..2508    +  misc_feature   MCS (fragment): pUC18/19 multiple cloning site
   2559..2904    +  promoter       CaMV 35S promoter: strong constitutive promoter from cauliflower mosaic virus
   2856..2902    +  promoter       minimal CaMV 35S promoter: minimal 35S promoter from cauliflower mosaic virus
   2914..2932    -  misc_feature   MCS (fragment): pUC18/19 multiple cloning site
   2943..3458    +  CDS            P19_TBSVC: Experimental evidence at protein level: Swiss-Prot protein existence level 1. Acts as a suppressor of RNA-mediated gene silencing, also known as post-transcriptional gene silencing (PTGS), a mechanism of plant viral defense that limits the accumulation of viral RNAs. Binds to short interfering RNAs (siRNAs) with high affinity. Acts as a molecular caliper to specifically select siRNAs based on the length of the duplex region of the RNA (By similarity). From Tomato bushy stunt virus (strain Cherry) (TBSV).
   3531..3707    +  polyA_signal   CaMV poly(A) signal: cauliflower mosaic virus polyadenylation signal
   4210..4551    +  promoter       CaMV 35S promoter: strong constitutive promoter from cauliflower mosaic virus
   4577..4601    +  protein_bind   attB1: mutant version of attB; recombination site for the Gateway® BP reaction BP Clonase™
   5540..5851    +  CDS            SPT (fragment): SPT_ARATH - Also known as BHLH24, EN99. Experimental evidence at protein level: Swiss-Prot protein existence level 1. Transcription factor that plays a role in floral organogenesis. Promotes the growth of carpel margins and of pollen tract tissues derived from them. From Arabidopsis thaliana (Mouse-ear cress).
   6279..6303    -  protein_bind   attB2: mutant version of attB; recombination site for the Gateway® BP reaction BP Clonase™
   6332..6421    +  CDS            3xHA: three tandem HA epitope tags
   6455..6707    +  terminator     NOS terminator: nopaline synthase terminator and poly(A) signal
   7136..7388    -  terminator     NOS terminator: nopaline synthase terminator and poly(A) signal
   7412..7840    -  CDS            nos (fragment): DHNO_AGRT7 - Protein inferred from homology: Swiss-Prot protein existence level 3. From Agrobacterium tumefaciens (strain T37).
   7856..8881    -  CDS            HygR: aminoglycoside phosphotransferase from E. coli; aph(4)-Ia; confers resistance to hygromycin
   8891..9235    -  promoter       CaMV 35S promoter: strong constitutive promoter from cauliflower mosaic virus
   8892..8938    -  promoter       minimal CaMV 35S promoter: minimal 35S promoter from cauliflower mosaic virus
   9373..9528    +  CDS            lacZα (fragment) (sequence partly withheld): LacZα fragment of β-galactosidase; lacZ fragment
   9526..9826    +  rep_origin     M13 ori (fragment) (sequence partly withheld): M13 bacteriophage origin of replication; arrow indicates direction of (+) strand synthesis
   9827..9957    +  CDS            lacI (fragment): lac repressor; lacI; The lac repressor binds to the lac operator to inhibit transcription in E. coli. This inhibition can be relieved by adding lactose or isopropyl-β-D-thiogalactopyranoside (IPTG).
  10011..10035   -  misc_feature   LB T-DNA repeat: left border repeat from nopaline C58 T-DNA
  11492..11611   -  CDS            tetR (fragment): TETR1_ECOLX - Experimental evidence at protein level: Swiss-Prot protein existence level 1. TetR is the repressor of the tetracycline resistance element; its N-terminal region forms a helix-turn-helix structure and binds DNA. Binding of tetracycline to TetR reduces the repressor affinity for the tetracycline resistance gene (tetA) promoter operator sites. From Escherichia coli.
  11631..12779   -  CDS            trfA: trans-acting replication protein that binds to and activates oriV
  13078..13872   -  CDS            KanR: aminoglycoside phosphotransferase; aphA-3; confers resistance to kanamycin
  14064..14831   +  mobile_element IS1: prokaryotic transposable element IS1
  14840..14989   -  CDS            satA (fragment): STA_BACSU - Also known as yyaR. Experimental evidence at protein level: Swiss-Prot protein existence level 1. Involved in resistance to streptothricin, a broad-spectrum antibiotic produced by streptomycetes. Detoxifies streptothricin via acetylation of the beta amino group of the first beta-lysyl moiety of streptothricin. From Bacillus subtilis (strain 168).
  14988..15182   -  CDS            satA (fragment): STA_BACSU - Also known as yyaR. Experimental evidence at protein level: Swiss-Prot protein existence level 1. Involved in resistance to streptothricin, a broad-spectrum antibiotic produced by streptomycetes. Detoxifies streptothricin via acetylation of the beta amino group of the first beta-lysyl moiety of streptothricin. From Bacillus subtilis (strain 168).
  15185..15460   -  CDS            klaC (fragment): KLAC_ECOLX - Also known as telB. Protein predicted: Swiss-Prot protein existence level 4. Belongs to the kla operon, which is associated with cryptic tellurite resistance, and IncW plasmid fertility inhibition. From Escherichia coli.
  15524..16155   -  rep_origin     oriV: incP origin of replication
>Addgene plasmid #126402 | pGWB14-LYX184 | addgene full sequence | sequence record 247605 | Addgene NGS Result
TCGGTCTTGCCTTGCTCGTCGGTGATGTACTTCACCAGCTCCGCGAAGTCGCTCTTCTTGATGGAGCGCA
TGGGGACGTGCTTGGCAATCACGCGCACCCCCCGGCCGTTTTAGCGGCTAAAAAAGTCATGGCTCTGCCC
TCGGGCGGACCACGCCCATCATGACCTTGCCAAGCTCGTCCTGCTTCTCTTCGATCTTCGCCAGCAGGGC
GAGGATCGTGGCATCACCGAACCGCGCCGTGCGCGGGTCGTCGGTGAGCCAGAGTTTCAGCAGGCCGCCC
AGGCGGCCCAGGTCGCCATTGATGCGGGCCAGCTCGCGGACGTGCTCATAGTCCACGACGCCCGTGATTT
TGTAGCCCTGGCCGACGGCCAGCAGGTAGGCCGACAGGCTCATGCCGGCCGCCGCCGCCTTTTCCTCAAT
CGCTCTTCGTTCGTCTGGAAGGCAGTACACCTTGATAGGTGGGCTGCCCTTCCTGGTTGGCTTGGTTTCA
TCAGCCATCCGCTTGCCCTCATCTGTTACGCCGGCGGTAGCCGGCCAGCCTCGCAGAGCAGGATTCCCGT
TGAGCACCGCCAGGTGCGAATAAGGGACAGTGAAGAAGGAACACCCGCTCGCGGGTGGGCCTACTTCACC
TATCCTGCCCGGCTGACGCCGTTGGATACACCAAGGAAAGTCTACACGAACCCTTTGGCAAAATCCTGTA
TATCGTGCGAAAAAGGATGGATATACCGAAAAAATCGCTATAATGACCCCGAAGCAGGGTTATGCAGCGG
AAAAGCGCCACGCTTCCCGAAGGGAGAAAGGCGGACAGGTATCCGGTAAGCGGCAGGGTCGGAACAGGAG
AGCGCACGAGGGAGCTTCCAGGGGGAAACGCCTGGTATCTTTATAGTCCTGTCGGGTTTCGCCACCTCTG
ACTTGAGCGTCGATTTTTGTGATGCTCGTCAGGGGGGCGGAGCCTATGGAAAAACGCCAGCAACGCGGCC
TTTTTACGGTTCCTGGCCTTTTGCTGGCCTTTTGCTCACATGTTCTTTCCTGCGTTATCCCCTGATTCTG
TGGATAACCGTATTACCGCCTTTGAGTGAGCTGATACCGCTCGCCGCAGCCGAACGACCGAGCGCAGCGA
GTCAGTGAGCGAGGAAGCGGAAGAGCGCCAGAAGGCCGCCAGAGAGGCCGAGCGCGGCCGTGAGGCTTGG
ACGCTAGGGCAGGGCATGAAAAAGCCCGTAGCGGGCTGCTACGGGCGTCTGACGCGGTGGAAAGGGGGAG
GGGATGTTGTCTACATGGCTCTGCTGTAGTGAGTGGGTTGCGCTCCGGCAGCGGTCCTGATCAATCGTCA
CCCTTTCTCGGTCCTTCAACGTTCCTGACAACGAGCCTCCTTTTCGCCAATCCATCGACAATCACCGCGA
GTCCCTGCTCGAACGCTGCGTCCGGACCGGCTTCGTCGAAGGCGTCTATCGCGGCCCGCAACAGCGGCGA
GAGCGGAGCCTGTTCAACGGTGCCGCCGCGCTCGCCGGCATCGCTGTCGCCGGCCTGCTCCTCAAGCACG
GCCCCAACAGTGAAGTAGCTGATTGTCATCAGCGCATTGACGGCGTCCCCGGCCGAAAAACCCGCCTCGC
AGAGGAAGCGAAGCTGCGCGTCGGCCGTTTCCATCTGCGGTGCGCCCGGTCGCGTGCCGGCATGGATGCG
CGCGCCATCGCGGTAGGCGAGCAGCGCCTGCCTGAAGCTGCGGGCATTCCCGATCAGAAATGAGCGCCAG
TCGTCGTCGGCTCTCGGCACCGAATGCGTATGATTCTCCGCCAGCATGGCTTCGGCCAGTGCGTCGAGCA
GCGCCCGCTTGTTCCTGAAGTGCCAGTAAAGCGCCGGCTGCTGAACCCCCAACCGTTCCGCCAGTTTGCG
TGTCGTCAGACCGTCTACGCCGACCTCGTTCAACAGGTCCAGGGCGGCACGGATCACTGTATTCGGCTGC
AACTTTGTCATGCTTGACACTTTATCACTGATAAACATAATATGTCCACCAACTTATCAGTGATAAAGAA
TCCGCGCGTTCAATCGGACCAGCGGAGGCTGGTCCGGAGGCCAGACGTGAAACCCAACATACCCCTGATC
GTAATTCTGAGCACTGTCGCGCTCGACGCTGTCGGCATCGGCCTGATTATGCCGGTGCTGCCGGGCCTCC
TGCGCGATCTGGTTCACTCGAACGACGTCACCGCCCACTATGGCATTCTGCTGGCGCTGTATGCGTTGGT
GCAATTTGCCTGCGCACCTGTGCTGGGCGCGCTGTCGGATCGTTTCGGGCGGCGGCCAATCTTGCTCGTC
TCGCTGGCCGGCGCCAGATCTGGGGAACCCTGTGGTTGGCATGCACATACAAATGGACGAACGGATAAAC
CTTTTCACGCCCTTTTAAATATCCGATTATTCTAATAAACGCTCTTTTCTCTTAGGTTTACCCGCCAATA
TATCCTGTCAAACACTGATAGTTTAAACGTTGCGATTAAGAATTCGAGCTCGGTACCCCCCTACTCCAAA
AATGTCAAAGATACAGTCTCAGAAGACCAAAGGGCTATTGAGACTTTTCAACAAAGGGTAATTTCGGGAA
ACCTCCTCGGATTCCATTGCCCAGCTATCTGTCACTTCATCGAAAGGACAGTAGAAAAGGAAGGTGGCTC
CTACAAATGCCATCATTGCGATAAAGGAAAGGCTATCATTCAAGATGCCTCTGCCGACAGTGGTCCCAAA
GATGGACCCCCACCCACGAGGAGCATCGTGGAAAAAGAAGACGTTCCAACCACGTCTTCAAAGCAAGTGG
ATTGATGTGACATCTCCACTGACGTAAGGGATGACGCACAATCCCACTATCCTTCGCAAGACCCTTCCTC
TATATAAGGAAGTTCATTTCATTTGGAGAGGACAGCCCAAGCTTCGACTCTAGAGGATCCCCTTAAATCG
ATATGGAACGAGCTATACAAGGAAACGACGCTAGGGAACAAGCTAACAGTGAACGTTGGGATGGAGGATC
AGGAGGTACCACTTCTCCCTTCAAACTTCCTGACGAAAGTCCGAGTTGGACTGAGTGGCGGCTACATAAC
GATGAGACGAATTCGAATCAAGATAATCCCCTTGGTTTCAAGGAAAGCTGGGGTTTCGGGAAAGTTGTAT
TTAAGAGATATCTCAGATACGACAGGACGGAAGCTTCACTGCACAGAGTCCTTGGATCTTGGACGGGAGA
TTCGGTTAACTATGCAGCATCTCGATTTTTCGGTTTCGACCAGATCGGATGTACCTATAGTATTCGGTTT
CGAGGAGTTAGTATCACCGTTTCTGGAGGGTCTCGAACTCTTCAGCATCTCTGTGAGATGGCAATTCGGT
CTAAGCAAGAACTGCTACAGCTTGCCCCAATCGAAGTGGAAAGTAATGTATCAAGAGGATGCCCTGAAGG
TACTCAAACCTTCGAAAAAGAAAGCGAGTAAGTCGAGGGCGAGCTCGAATTCGGTACGCTGAAATCACCA
GTCTCTCTCTACAAATCTATCTCTCTCTATTTTCTCCATAAATAATGTGTGAGTAGTTTCCCGATAAGGG
AAATTAGGGTTCTTATAGGGTTTCGCTCATGTGTTGAGCATATAAGAAACCCTTAGTATGTATTTGTATT
TGTAAAATACTTCTATCAATAAAATTTCTAATTCCTAAAACCAAAATCCAGTACTAAAATCCAGATCTCC
CTGCAGGTCCCCAGATTAGCCTTTTCAATTTCAGAAAGAATGCTAACCCACAGATGGTTAGAGAGGCTTA
CGCAGCAGGTCTCATCAAGACGATCTACCCGAGCAATAATCTCCAGGAAATCAAATACCTTCCCAAGAAG
GTTAAAGATGCAGTCAAAAGATTCAGGACTAACTGCATCAAGAACACAGAGAAAGATATATTTCTCAAGA
TCAGAAGTACTATTCCAGTATGGACGATTCAAGGCTTGCTTCACAAACCAAGGCAAGTAATAGAGATTGG
AGTCTCTAAAAAGGTAGTTCCCACTGAATCAAAGGCCATGGAGTCAAAGATTCAAATAGAGGACCTAACA
GAACTCGCCGTAAAGACTGGCGAACAGTTCATACAGAGTCTCTTACGACTCAATGACAAGAAGAAAATCT
TCGTCAACATGGTGGAGCACGACACACTTGTCTACTCCAAAAATATCAAAGATACAGTCTCAGAAGACCA
AAGGGCAATTGAGACTTTTCAACAAAGGGTAATATCCGGAAACCTCCTCGGATTCCATTGCCCAGCTATC
TGTCACTTTATTGTGAAGATAGTGGAAAAGGAAGGTGGCTCCTACAAATGCCATCATTGCGATAAAGGAA
AGGCCATCGTTGAAGATGCCTCTGCCGACAGTGGTCCCAAAGATGGACCCCCACCCACGAGGAGCATCGT
GGAAAAAGAAGACGTTCCAACCACGTCTTCAAAGCAAGTGGATTGATGTGATATCTCCACTGACGTAAGG
GATGACGCACAATCCCACTATCCTTCGCAAGACCCTTCCTCTATATAAGGAAGTTCATTTCATTTGGAGA
GAACACGGGGGACTCTAGAGTTATCAACAAGTTTGTACAAAAAAGCAGGCTCCACCACTAGTATGAATCA
TTCAATTCCTGATTTTGATATGGATGATGACTACACTATTCCTACTTCTTCTGGTCTAACCAGACCTAAA
AAGTCTGCAATGGCGGAAGAGGATATCATGGAACTATTGTGGCATAATGGTCAAGTGGTTATGCAGAGCC
AAAATCAAAGATCTCTGAAGAAATCTCACATTAGCAACGACGGTGGTAGCGGTGATGCGCTTATTCCCTC
CGAACAAGCTGTCAGTAGGGAGATCCGACATGTAGAGGAAACAACTACACCGCAGCAGCTGTTTATGCAG
GAGGACGAGATGGCTTCATGGCTTCACTACCCACTTGATGACTCCTCCTCCTTCGAACGTGATCTTTACG
CCAATCTCCTTTATTCCACACCGAGCGCAACCGTTACAACCGCTGCGCCGCCTCGAGAAATCCGTACGCC
CACGGTGGAGATCCGTCCACCTCCGCCGCAACCGTCCCCAGCAGCGCCGATTGCAGTGGCTCCTCGACCG
CCTATACCTCCTGCAAGACGTCCCGGCACAGAAAGCTCACATCGGTTCCAGAACTTCGGACACTTCTCGC
GATTGCCTAGTCGAACAAGGTCAGAACTTGGTCCGTCAAATTCGAGCAAGTCACCTAGAGAATCAACGGT
CGTGGACTCAAACGAAACTCCAATTTCAGGGCCTGAATCTAGAGTTTCACACGTAGCGGATAATGTAGTA
CCGGTTCCCGGCGGAAATGTAGCATGTGGAGCTGTAAATGTCACCGGAACTACGACTGCGTCAACCGCAA
TTAGGGAACCGGCGACGACATGTGAGCTTTCGGTGACGTCATCTCCCGGCTCCGGAAACAGTATAAACGC
AAGCGCTGAACTACCGCCGTCGCAAACGGTGGCGTTGGCGACACCGACGGCTGCGGCATCGAATGATCGG
AAGCGCAAAGGAATAGAAACGGACGATAGGGATGGTCAGAATGAGGACGCTGAATTTGAGTCTGGTGATA
CAAAGAAGCATGCATGTGGCTCAACTTCTACAAAACGATCTCGTGCTGCAGAGGTCCATAATCTTTCGGA
AAGGAGACGCCGAGACAGAATAAATGAGAAGATGAGGGCTCTGCAGGAACTGATACCACGCTGTAACAAG
ACAGACAAAGCTTCAATGCTGGATGAGGCAATTGAGTACTTGAAATCACTGCAATTGCAAGTGCAGATGA
TGTCCATGGGATGCGGCATGGTCCCGATGATGTATCCTGGAATGCAGCAATATATGCCAGCTATGGGAAT
GGGCATGGTGGGAATGGGTATGGAGATTGGCATGAACAGGCCAATGGTGCCATATCCACCTCTATTACCA
GGTGCAGCGATGCAGAATGCAGCTGCAGCAGCACAAATGGGTCCTAGATTTCCTATGGCGCCGTTTCATT
TGCCACCAGTTCCAGTACCAGATCCTTCCAGGATGCAAGCCTCAAGTCAGCAAGATCTAATGCTAAATCC
ACTTGTAGCACGTAATCCCAACCAGCCAAGACTTCCGAATTTTAATGATCCATATCAACAGTTTTTTGGT
CTTCACCAGGCACAAGTGCAATTACCGCAGAATCAGGCAGTAGAACAGCAAGGTTATAATAAATCCGGCA
GCAGCAAAGAAGTTGGAAATCCAGGGAATCCTCAATCTGGTCCCGGGGACCCAGCTTTCTTGTACAAAGT
GGTTGATAACAGCGGGTTAATTAACATCTTTTACCCATACGATGTTCCTGACTATGCGGGCTATCCCTAT
GACGTCCCGGACTATGCAGGATCCTATCCATATGACGTTCCAGATTACGCTGCTCAGTGCAGCGCTTAGA
GCTCGAATTTCCCCGATCGTTCAAACATTTGGCAATAAAGTTTCTTAAGATTGAATCCTGTTGCCGGTCT
TGCGATGATTATCATATAATTTCTGTTGAATTACGTTAAGCATGTAATAATTAACATGTAATGCATGACG
TTATTTATGAGATGGGTTTTTATGATTAGAGTCCCGCAATTATACATTTAATACGCGATAGAAAACAAAA
TATAGCGCGCAAACTAGGATAAATTATCGCGCGCGGTGTCATCTATGTTACTAGATCGGGAATTAGCTTC
ATCAACGCAAGACATGCGCACGACCGTCTGACAGGAGAGGAATTTCCGACGAGCACAGAAAGGACTTGCT
CTTGGACGTAGGCCTATTTCTCAGGCACATGTATCAAGTGTTCGGACGTGGGTTTTCGATGGTGTATCAG
CCGCCGCCAACTGGGAGATGAGGAGGCTTTCTTGGGGGGCAGTCAGCAGTTCATTTCACAAGACAGAGGA
ACTTGTAAGGAGATGCACTGATTTATCTTGGCGCAAACCAGCAGGACGAATTAGTGGGAATAGCCCGCGA
ATATCTAAGTTATGCCTGTCGGCATGAGCAGAAACTTCCAATTCGAAACAGTTTGGAGAGGTTGTTTTTG
GGCATACCTTTTGTTAGTCAGCCTCTCGATTGCTCATCGTCATTACACAGTACCGAAGTTTGATCGATCT
AGTAACATAGATGACACCGCGCGCGATAATTTATCCTAGTTTGCGCGCTATATTTTGTTTTCTATCGCGT
ATTAAATGTATAATTGCGGGACTCTAATCATAAAAACCCATCTCATAAATAACGTCATGCATTACATGTT
AATTATTACATGCTTAACGTAATTCAACAGAAATTATATGATAATCATCGCAAGACCGGCAACAGGATTC
AATCTTAAGAAACTTTATTGCCAAATGTTTGAACGATCTGCTTCGACGCACTCCTTCTTTACTCCACCAT
CTCGTCCTTATTGAAAACGTGGGTAGCACCAAAACGAATCAAGTCGCTGGAACTGAAGTTACCAATCACG
CTGGATGATTTGCCAGTTGGATTAATCTTGCCTTTCCCCGCATGAATAATATTGATGAATGCATGCGTGA
GGGGTATTTCGATTTTGGCAATAGCTGCAATTGCCGCGACATCCTCCAACGAGCATAATTCTTCAGAAAA
ATAGCGATGTTCCATGTTGTCAGGGCATGCATGATGCACGTTATGAGGTGACGGTGCTAGGCAGTATTCC
CTCAAAGTTTCATAGTCAGTATCATATTCATCATTGCATTCCTGCAAGAGAGAATTGAGACGCAATCCAC
ACGCTGCGGCAACCTTCCGGCGTTCGTGGTCTATTTGCTCTTGGACGTTGCAAACGTAAGTGTTGGATCC
CGGTCGGCATCTACTCTATTCCTTTGCCCTCGGACGAGTGCTGGGGCGTCGGTTTCCACTATCGGCGAGT
ACTTCTACACAGCCATCGGTCCAGACGGCCGCGCTTCTGCGGGCGATTTGTGTACGCCCGACAGTCCCGG
CTCCGGATCGGACGATTGCGTCGCATCGACCCTGCGCCCAAGCTGCATCATCGAAATTGCCGTCAACCAA
GCTCTGATAGAGTTGGTCAAGACCAATGCGGAGCATATACGCCCGGAGCCGCGGCGATCCTGCAAGCTCC
GGATGCCTCCGCTCGAAGTAGCGCGTCTGCTGCTCCATACAAGCCAACCACGGCCTCCAGAAGAAGATGT
TGGCGACCTCGTATTGGGAATCCCCGAACATCGCCTCGCTCCAGTCAATGACCGCTGTTATGCGGCCATT
GTCCGTCAGGACATTGTTGGAGCCGAAATCCGCGTGCACGAGGTGCCGGACTTCGGGGCAGTCCTCGGCC
CAAAGCATCAGCTCATCGAGAGCCTGCGCGACGGACGCACTGACGGTGTCGTCCATCACAGTTTGCCAGT
GATACACATGGGGATCAGCAATCGCGCATATGAAATCACGCCATGTAGTGTATTGACCGATTCCTTGCGG
TCCGAATGGGCCGAACCCGCTCGTCTGGCTAAGATCGGCCGCAGCGATCGCATCCATGGCCTCCGCGACC
GGCTGCAGAACAGCGGGCAGTTCGGTTTCAGGCAGGTCTTGCAACGTGACACCCTGTGCACGGCGGGAGA
TGCAATAGGTCAGGCTCTCGCTGAATTCCCCAATGTCAAGCACTTCCGGAATCGGGAGCGCGGCCGATGC
AAAGTGCCGATAAACATAACGATCTTTGTAGAAACCATCGGCGCAGCTATTTACCCGCAGGACATATCCA
CGCCCTCCTACATCGAAGCTGAAAGCACGAGATTCTTCGCCCTCCGAGAGCTGCATCAGGTCGGAGACGC
TGTCGAACTTTTCGATCAGAAACTTCTCGACAGACGTCGCGGTGAGTTCAGGCTTTTTCATATCGGGGTC
GTCCTCTCCAAATGAAATGAACTTCCTTATATAGAGGAAGGGTCTTGCGAAGGATAGTGGGATTGTGCGT
CATCCCTTACGTCAGTGGAGATATCACATCAATCCACTTGCTTTGAAGACGTGGTTGGAACGTCTTCTTT
TTCCACGATGCTCCTCGTGGGTGGGGGTCCATCTTTGGGACCACTGTCGGCAGAGGCATCTTGAACGATA
GCCTTTCCTTTATCGCAATGATGGCATTTGTAGGTGCCACCTTCCTTTTCTACTGTCCTTTTGATGAAGT
GACAGATAGCTGGGCAATGGAATCCGAGGAGGTTTCCCGATATTACCCTTTGTTGAAAAGTCTCAATAGC
CCTTTGGTCTTCTGAGACTGTATCTTTGATATTCTTGGAGTAGACGAGAGTGTCGTGCTCCACCATGTTG
ACGGATCTCTAGGACGCGTCGACGCGTCGACGCGTCGACGCGTCGACGCGTCCTAGAAGCTAATTCACTG
GCCGTCGTTTTACAACGTCGTGACTGGGAAAACCCTGGCGTTACCCAACTTAATCGCCTTGCAGCACATC
CCCCTTTCGCCAGCTGGCGTAATAGCGAAGAGGCCCGCACCGATCGCCCTTCCCAACAGTTGCGCAGCCT
GAATG
[44 nt withheld, positions 9526-9569]
C
[141 nt withheld, positions 9571-9711]
CCTTTGACGTTGGAGTCCACGTTCTTT
[37 nt withheld, positions 9739-9775]
ACCCTATCTCGGGCTATTCTTTTGATTTATAAGGGATTTTGCCGATTTCGGAACCACCATCAAACAGGAT
TTTCGCCTGCTGGGGCAAACCAGCGTGGACCGCTTGCTGCAACTCTCTCAGGGCCAGGCGGTGAAGGGCA
ATCAGCTGTTGCCCGTCTCACTGGTGAAAAGAAAAACCACCCCAGTACATTAAAAACGTCCGCAATGTGT
TATTAAGTTGTCTAAGCGTCAATTTGTTTACACCACAATATATCCTGCCACCAGCCAGCCAACAGCTCCC
CGACCGGCAGCTCGGCACAAAATCACCACTCGATACAGGCAGCCCATCAGTCCGGGACGGCGTCAGCGGG
AGAGCCGTTGTAAGGCGGCAGACTTTGCTCATGTTACCGATGCTATTCGGAAGAACGGCAACTAAGCTGC
CGGGTTTGAAACACGGATGATCTCGCGGAGGGTAGCATGTTGATTGTAACGATGACAGAGCGTTGCTGCC
TGTGATCAAATATCATCTCCCTCGCAGAGATCCGAATTATCAGCCTTCTTATTCATTTCTCGCTTAACCG
TGACAGGCTGTCGATCTTGAGAACTATGCCGACATAATAGGAAATCGCTGGATAAAGCCGCTGAGGAAGC
TGAGTGGCGCTATTTCTTTAGAAGTGAACGTTGACGATATCAACTCCCCTATCCATTGCTCACCGAATGG
TACAGGTCGGGGACCCGAAGTTCCGACTGTCGGCCTGATGCATCCCCGGCTGATCGACCCCAGATCTGGG
GCTGAGAAAGCCCAGTAAGGAAACAACTGTAGGTTCGAGTCGCGAGATCCCCCGGAACCAAAGGAAGTAG
GTTAAACCCGCTCCGATCAGGCCGAGCCACGCCAGGCCGAGAACATTGGTTCCTGTAGGCATCGGGATTG
GCGGATCAAACACTAAAGCTACTGGAACGAGCAGAAGTCCTCCGGCCGCCAGTTGCCAGGCGGTAAAGGT
GAGCAGAGGCACGGGAGGTTGCCACTTGCGGGTCAGCACGGTTCCGAACGCCATGGAAACCGCCCCCGCC
AGGCCCGCTGCGACGCCGACAGGATCTAGCGCTGCGTTTGGTGTCAACACCAACAGCGCCACGCCCGCAG
TTCCGCAAATAGCCCCCAGGACCGCCATCAATCGTATCGGGCTACCTAGCAGAGCGGCAGAGATGAACAC
GACCATCAGCGGCTGCACAGCGCCTACCGTCGCCGCGACCCCGCCCGGCAGGCGGTAGACCGAAATAAAC
AACAAGCTCCAGAATAGCGAAATATTAAGTGCGCCGAGGATGAAGATGCGCATCCACCAGATTCCCGTTG
GAATCTGTCGGACGATCATCACGAGCAATAAACCCGCCGGCAACGCCCGCAGCAGCATACCGGCGACCCC
TCGGCCTCGCTGTTCGGGCTCCACGAAAACGCCGGACAGATGCGCCTTGTGAGCGTCCTTGGGGCCGTCC
TCCTGTTTGAAGACCGACAGCCCAATGATCTCGCCGTCGATGTAGGCGCCGAATGCCACGGCATCTCGCA
ACCGTTCAGCGAACGCCTCCATGGGCTTTTTCTCCTCGTGCTCGTAAACGGACCCGAACATCTCTGGAGC
TTTCTTCAGGGCCGACAATCGGATCTCGCGGAAATCCTGCACGTCGGCCGCTCCAAGCCGTCGAATCTGA
GCCTTAATCACAATTGTCAATTTTAATCCTCTGTTTATCGGCAGTTCGTAGAGCGCGCCGTGCGTCCCGA
GCGATACTGAGCGAAGCAAGTGCGTCGAGCAGTGCCCGCTTGTTCCTGAAATGCCAGTAAAGCGCTGGCT
GCTGAACCCCCAGCCGGAACTGACCCCACAAGGCCCTAGCGTTTGCAATGCACCAGGTCATCATTGACCC
AGGCGTGTTCCACCAGGCCGCTGCCTCGCAACTCTTCGCAGGCTTCGCCGACCTGCTCGCGCCACTTCTT
CACGCGGGTGGAATCCGATCCGCACATGAGGCGGAAGGTTTCCAGCTTGAGCGGGTACGGCTCCCGGTGC
GAGCTGAAATAGTCGAACATCCGTCGGGCCGTCGGCGACAGCTTGCGGTACTTCTCCCATATGAATTTCG
TGTAGTGGTCGCCAGCAAACAGCACGACGATTTCCTCGTCGATCAGGACCTGGCAACGGGACGTTTTCTT
GCCACGGTCCAGGACGCGGAAGCGGTGCAGCAGCGACACCGATTCCAGGTGCCCAACGCGGTCGGACGTG
AAGCCCATCGCCGTCGCCTGTAGGCGCGACAGGCATTCCTCGGCCTTCGTGTAATACCGGCCATTGATCG
ACCAGCCCAGGTCCTGGCAAAGCTCGTAGAACGTGAAGGTGATCGGCTCGCCGATAGGGGTGCGCTTCGC
GTACTCCAACACCTGCTGCCACACCAGTTCGTCATCGTCGGCCCGCAGCTCGACGCCGGTGTAGGTGATC
TTCACGTCCTTGTTGACGTGGAAAATGACCTTGTTTTGCAGCGCCTCGCGCGGGATTTTCTTGTTGCGCG
TGGTGAACAGGGCAGAGCGGGCCGTGTCGTTTGGCATCGCTCGCATCGTGTCCGGCCACGGCGCAATATC
GAACAAGGAAAGCTGCATTTCCTTGATCTGCTGCTTCGTGTGTTTCAGCAACGCGGCCTGCTTGGCCTCG
CTGACCTGTTTTGCCAGGTCCTCGCCGGCGGTTTTTCGCTTCTTGGTCGTCATAGTTCCTCGCGTGTCGA
TGGTCATCGACTTCGCCAAACCTGCCGCCTCCTGTTCGAGACGACGCGAACGCTCCACGGCGGCCGATGG
CGCGGGCAGGGCAGGGGGAGCCAGTTGCACGCTGTCGCGCTCGATCTTGGCCGTAGCTTGCTGGACCATC
GAGCCGACGGACTGGAAGGTTTCGCGGGGCGCACGCATGACGGTGCGGCTTGCGATGGTTTCGGCATCCT
CGGCGGAAAACCCCGCGTCGATCAGTTCTTGCCTGTATGCCTTCCGGTCAAACGTCCGATTCATTCACCC
TCCTTGCGGGATTGCCCCGACTCACGCCGGGGCAATGTGCCCTTATTCCTGATTTGACCCGCCTGGTGCC
TTGGTGTCCAGATAATCCACCTTATCGGCAATGAAGTCGGTCCCGTAGACCGTCTGGCCGTCCTTCTCGT
ACTTGGTATTCCGAATCTTGCCCTGCACGAATACCAGCGACCCCTTGCCCAAATACTTGCCGTGGGCCTC
GGCCTGAGAGCCAAAACACTTGATGCGGAAGAAGTCGGTGCGCTCCTGCTTGTCGCCGGCATCGTTGCGC
CACATCTAGGTACTAAAACAATTCATCCAGTAAAATATAATATTTTATTTTCTCCCAATCAGGCTTGATC
CCCAGTAAGTCAAAAAATAGCTCGACATACTGTTCTTCCCCGATATCCTCCCTGATCGACCGGACGCAGA
AGGCAATGTCATACCACTTGTCCGCCCTGCCGCTTCTCCCAAGATCAATAAAGCCACTTACTTTGCCATC
TTTCACAAAGATGTTGCTGTCTCCCAGGTCGCCGTGGGAAAAGACAAGTTCCTCTTCGGGCTTTTCCGTC
TTTAAAAAATCATACAGCTCGCGCGGATCTTTAAATGGAGTGTCTTCTTCCCAGTTTTCGCAATCCACAT
CGGCCAGATCGTTATTCAGTAAGTAATCCAATTCGGCTAAGCGGCTGTCTAAGCTATTCGTATAGGGACA
ATCCGATATGTCGATGGAGTGAAAGAGCCTGATGCACTCCGCATACAGCTCGATAATCTTTTCAGGGCTT
TGTTCATCTTCATACTCTTCCGAGCAAAGGACGCCATCGGCCTCACTCATGAGCAGATTGCTCCAGCCAT
CATGCCGTTCAAAGTGCAGGACCTTTGGAACAGGCAGCTTTCCTTCCAGCCATAGCATCATGTCCTTTTC
CCGTTCCACATCATAGGTGGTCCCTTTATACCGGCTGTCCGTCATTTTTAAATATAGGTTTTCATTTTCT
CCCACCAGCTTATATACCTTAGCAGGAGACATTCCTTCCGTATCTTTTACGCAGCGGTATTTTTCGATCA
GTTTTTTCAATTCCGGTGATATTCTCATTTTAGCCATTTATTATTTCCTTCCTCTTTTCTACAGTATTTA
AAGATACCCCAAGAAGCTAATTATAACAAGACGAACTCCAATTCACTGTTCCTTGCATTCTAAAACCTTA
AATACCAGAAAACAGCTTTTTCAAAGTTGTTTTCAAAGTTGGCGTATAACATAGTATCGACGGAGCCGAT
TTTGAAACCACAATTATGGGTGATGCTGCCAACTTACTGATTTAGTGTATGATGGTGTTTTTGAGGTGCT
CCAGTGGCTTCTGTTTCTATCAGCTGTCCCTCCTGTTCAGCTACTGACGGGGTGGTGCGTAACGGCAAAA
GCACCGCCGGACATCAGCGCTATCTCTGCTCTCACTGCCGTAAAACATGGCAACTGCAGTTCACTTACAC
CGCTTCTCAACCCGGTACGCACCAGAAAATCATTGATATGGCCATGAATGGCGTTGGATGCCGGGCAACA
GCCCGCATTATGGGCGTTGGCCTCAACACGATTTTACGTCACTTAAAAAACTCAGGCCGCAGTCGGTAAC
CTCGCGCATACAGCCGGGCAGTGACGTCATCGTCTGCGCGGAAATGGACGAACAGTGGGGCTATGTCGGG
GCTAAATCGCGCCAGCGCTGGCTGTTTTACGCGTATGACAGTCTCCGGAAGACGGTTGTTGCGCACGTAT
TCGGTGAACGCACTATGGCGACGCTGGGGCGTCTTATGAGCCTGCTGTCACCCTTTGACGTGGTGATATG
GATGACGGATGGCTGGCCGCTGTATGAATCCCGCCTGAAGGGAAAGCTGCACGTAATCAGCAAGCGATAT
ACGCAGCGAATTGAGCGGCATAACCTGAATCTGAGGCAGCACCTGGCACGGCTGGGACGGAAGTCGCTGT
CGTTCTCAAAATCGGTGGAGCTGCATGACAAAGTCATCGGGCATTATCTGAACATAAAACACTATCAATA
AGTTGGAGTCATTACCCAATTATGATAGAATTTACAAGCTATAAGGTTATTGTCCTGGGTTTCAAGCATT
AGTCCATGCAAGTTTTTATGCTTTGCCCATTCTATAGATATATTGATAAGCGCGCTGCCTATGCCTTGCC
CCCTGAAATCCTTACATACGGCGATATCTTCTATATAAAAGATATATTATCTTATCAGTATTGTCAATAT
ATTCAAGGCAATCTGCCTCCTCATCCTCTTCATCCTCTTCGTCTTGGTAGCTTTTTAAATATGGCGCTTC
ATAGAGTAATTCTGTAAAGGTCCAATTCTCGTTTTCATACCTCGGTATAATCTTACCTATCACCTCAAAT
GGTTCGCTGGGTTTATCGCACCCCCGAACACGAGCACGGCACCCGCGACCACTATGCCAAGAATGCCCAA
GGTAAAAATTGCCGGCCCCGCCATGAAGTCCGTGAATGCCCCGACGGCCGAAGTGAAGGGCAGGCCGCCA
CCCAGGCCGCCGCCCTCACTGCCCGGCACCTGGTCGCTGAATGTCGATGCCAGCACCTGCGGCACGTCAA
TGCTTCCGGGCGTCGCGCTCGGGCTGATCGCCCATCCCGTTACTGCCCCGATCCCGGCAATGGCAAGGAC
TGCCAGCGCTGCCATTTTTGGGGTGAGGCCGTTCGCGGCCGAGGGGCGCAGCCCCTGGGGGGATGGGAGG
CCCGCGTTAGCGGGCCGGGAGGGTTCGAGAAGGGGGGGCACCCCCCTTCGGCGTGCGCGGTCACGCGCAC
AGGGCGCAGCCCTGGTTAAAAACAAGGTTTATAAATATTGGTTTAAAAGCAGGTTAAAAGACAGGTTAGC
GGTGGCCGAAAAACGGGCGGAAACCCTTGCAAATGCTGGATTTTCTGCCTGTGGACAGCCCCTCAAATGT
CAATAGGTGCGCCCCTCATCTGTCAGCACTCTGCCCCTCAAGTGTCAAGGATCGCGCCCCTCATCTGTCA
GTAGTCGCGCCCCTCAAGTGTCAATACCGCAGGGCACTTATCCCCAGGCTTGTCCACATCATCTGTGGGA
AACTCGCGTAAAATCAGGCGTTTTCGCCGATTTGCGAGGCTGGCCAGCTCCACGTCGCCGGCCGAAATCG
AGCCTGCCCCTCATCTGTCAACGCCGCGCCGGGTGAGTCGGCCCCTCAAGTGTCAACGTCCGCCCCTCAT
CTGTCAGTGAGGGCCAAGTTTTCCGCGAGGTATCCACAACGCCGGCGGCCGCGGTGTCTCGCACACGGCT
TCGACGGCGTTTCTGGCGCGTTTGCAGGGCCATAGACGGCCGCCAGCCCAGCGGCGAGGGCAACCAGCCC
GGTGAGCGTCGGAAAGGCGC
